Addgene plasmid #230527: AiP1318 - pAAV-AiE2013m-minBG-SYFP2-WPRE3-BGHpA
Purpose: AiE2013m is an enhancer sequence, designed to drive AAV-mediated transgene expression in specific populations of brain cells
Depositing lab: Allen Institute for Brain Science & Bosiljka Tasic. Depositing organization: Allen Institute. Publication: A suite of enhancer AAVs and transgenic mouse lines for genetic access to cortical cell types. Ben-Simon Y, Hooper M, Narayan S, Daigle TL, Dwivedi D, Way SW, Oster A, Stafford DA, Mich JK, Taormina MJ, Martinez RA, Opitz-Araya X, Roth JR, Alexander JR, Allen S, Amster A, Arbuckle J, Ayala A, Baker PM, Bakken TE, Barcelli T, Barta S, Bendrick J, Bertagnolli D, Bielstein C, Bishwakarma P, Bowlus J, Boyer G, Brouner K, Casian B, Casper T, Chakka AB, Chakrabarty R, Chance RK, Chavan S, Clark M, Colbert K, Collman F, Daniel S, Departee M, DiValentin P, Donadio N, Dotson N, Egdorf T, Fliss T, Gabitto M, Garcia J, Gary A, Gasperini M, Gloe J, Goldy J, Gore BB, Graybuck L, Greisman N, Haeseleer F, Halterman C, Haradon Z, Hastings SD, Helback O, Ho W, Hockemeyer D, Huang C, Huff S, Hunker A, Johansen N, Jones D, Juneau Z, Kalmbach B, Kannan M, Khem S, Kussick E, Kutsal R, Larsen R, Lee C, Lee AY, Leibly M, Lenz GH, Li S, Liang E, Lusk N, Madigan Z, Malloy J, Malone J, McCue R, Melchor J, Mollenkopf T, Moosman S, Morin E, Newman D, Ng L, Ngo K, Omstead V, Otto S, Oyama A, Pena N, Pham T, Phillips E, Pom CA, Potekhina L, Ransford S, Ray PL, Rette D, Reynoldson C, Rimorin C, Rocha D, Ruiz A, Sanchez REA, Sawyer L, Sedeno-Cortes A, Sevigny JP, Shapovalova N, Shepard N, Shulga L, Sigler AR, Siverts L, Soliman S, Somasundaram S, Staats B, Stewart K, Szelenyi E, Tieu M, Trader C, Tran A, van Velthoven CTJ, Walker M, Wang Y, Weed N, Wirthlin M, Wood T, Wynalda B, Yao Z, Zhou T, Ariza J, Dee N, Reding M, Ronellenfitch K, Mufti S, Sunkin SM, Smith KA, Esposito L, Waters J, Thyagarajan B, Yao S, Lein ES, Zeng H, Levi BP, Ngai J, Ting JT, Tasic B. Cell. 2025 May 16:S0092-8674(25)00513-6. doi: 10.1016/j.cell.2025.05.002. PubMed 40403729.
Backbone
  Vector backbone: pAAV2
  Vector type: AAV
Growth in bacteria
  Bacterial resistance: Ampicillin, 100 μg/mL
  Growth temperature: 37°C
  Growth strain: NEB Stable
  Copy number: High Copy
Gene/Insert
  Gene/Insert name: SYFP2
  Species: Synthetic
  Promoter: minBG
  Cloning method: Restriction Enzyme; 5′ cloning site MluI (unknown if destroyed); 3′ cloning site SacI (unknown if destroyed)
Terms and licenses: Academic/Nonprofit Terms; Industry Terms: Not Available to Industry
How to cite: AiP1318 - pAAV-AiE2013m-minBG-SYFP2-WPRE3-BGHpA was a gift from Allen Institute for Brain Science & Bosiljka Tasic (Addgene plasmid # 230527 ; http://n2t.net/addgene:230527 ; RRID:Addgene_230527)
