[The description below was written by a language model from this plasmid's Addgene catalogue record and pLannotate feature annotations shown in this document.]
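Description:
AiP1318 - pAAV-AiE2013m-minBG-SYFP2-WPRE3-BGHpA is a 4.8 kb AAV transfer plasmid built on a pAAV2 backbone, intended for packaging into recombinant adeno-associated virus and delivery to brain tissue. It is propagated in E. coli as a high-copy plasmid through a ColE1/pUC-type origin and selected with ampicillin via the bla gene and its own promoter. The backbone also carries an f1 phage origin and small remnants of pBR322 bom and rop sequence. The recorded host is a recombination-deficient strain, a common choice for keeping the repeat-rich ITRs intact.

The viral genome is bounded by AAV2 inverted terminal repeats, which supply the cis signals for replication and encapsidation. The annotation finds the right ITR in full, while the left one is detected only as two short fragments. Whether this reflects a truncated repeat or a limit of sequencing and annotation cannot be told from the record. Between the ITRs, the AiE2013m enhancer sits upstream of minBG, a minimal promoter that on its own gives little expression, so transcription depends on the cell-type-dependent activity of the enhancer. Neither element is annotated in the feature table, but the unannotated stretch upstream of the reporter is consistent with their position, and the enhancer appears to have been inserted by MluI/SacI restriction cloning. The payload is SYFP2, a rapidly maturing monomeric yellow fluorescent protein derived from Aequorea victoria. It is followed by WPRE3, a shortened woodchuck hepatitis virus posttranscriptional element that boosts expression (seen as two WPRE fragments), and by a bovine growth hormone polyadenylation signal.

The construct serves as an enhancer-reporter AAV, labelling the specific brain cell populations in which AiE2013m is active. The record does not state which populations those are.
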