Features (pLannotate 1.2.2; 14 found; start..end, strand, type, name):
     12..39      +  repeat_region  AAV2 ITR (fragment): inverted terminal repeat of adeno-associated virus serotype 2 inverted
     68..95      +  repeat_region  AAV2 ITR (fragment): inverted terminal repeat of adeno-associated virus serotype 2 inverted
    827..1543    +  CDS            SYFP2: SYFP2 is a basic (constitutively fluorescent) yellow fluorescent protein published in 2006, derived from Aequorea victoria. It is reported to be a very rapidly-maturing monomer with moderate acid sensitivity.
   1583..1740    +  misc_feature   WPRE (fragment): woodchuck hepatitis virus posttranscriptional regulatory element
   1746..1826    +  misc_feature   WPRE (fragment): woodchuck hepatitis virus posttranscriptional regulatory element
   1843..1954    +  polyA_signal   bGH poly(A) signal: bovine growth hormone polyadenylation signal
   2072..2212    +  repeat_region  AAV2 ITR: inverted terminal repeat of adeno-associated virus serotype 2 inverted
   2217..2268    -  misc_feature   bom (fragment): basis of mobility region from pBR322
   2287..2742    +  rep_origin     f1 ori (sequence partly withheld): f1 bacteriophage origin of replication; arrow indicates direction of (+) strand synthesis
   2743..2792    -  misc_feature   bom (fragment): basis of mobility region from pBR322
   2894..2929    -  CDS            rop (fragment): Rop protein, which maintains plasmids at low copy number; rop
   3024..3128    +  promoter       AmpR promoter: bla
   3129..3989    +  CDS            AmpR: β-lactamase; bla; confers resistance to ampicillin, carbenicillin, and related antibiotics
   4160..4748    +  rep_origin     ori: high-copy-number ColE1/pMB1/pBR322/pUC origin of replication
>Addgene plasmid #230527 | AiP1318 - pAAV-AiE2013m-minBG-SYFP2-WPRE3-BGHpA | addgene full sequence | sequence record 461950 | Addgene NGS Result
CCTGCAGGCAGCTGCGCGCTCGCTCGCTCACTGAGGCCGCCCGGGCGTCGGGCGACCTTTGGTCGCCCGG
CCTCAGTGAGCGAGCGAGCGCGCAGAGAGGGAGTGGCCAACTCCATCACTAGGGGTTCCTGCGGCCGCAC
GCGTGTCCCATAGGCAGTTTGTGGCTGAGTGCTGGTCCAGGGGTGAGGAGGTGGGCTATGTTACTGAGGG
TCTCTGGGTGTTAGGAAAACAGGGCCCAGGAGTCTGGCTGCTCGTATGCTGGCCCAGGCTCTTGTTTTTC
TTGAGCTGACTTGCTGGAGAAGTGAGCTAAGTCAGAAACAAAATGCCACATTGCACGCCCACTGAAGTCT
GGGCTCAAGGGAAAGAAGAGAGATTGCCAGAGCGTTAGCTGTTCCCAATCCACTCCTGGACCTTAAGCTG
TCTTGAACAGAGTTGCCAATCAGCTTGGTAGGGACTGGCCTTTGAGGAGGGGAGGGGGTGTAGGCAGGGG
AGGGGGAGAGAAGGGAGCAGTCTGCGCTCCATCTTAATTACCTCATCAGAAACAGCTCCCTTCCCGCAAA
GCTCTGGTGTCTTCTACAAGAGGGTGAGTCTTTGGCTTTACATGTGAACTTGTGCCATTTGCCTGCGTAT
ATAAACATGAAGGGTCGTCTGGGTTCAGAGCTGAAATCTTTCACTTGTGACTTAGCTGGGAAATTCTTGG
CAAGATCAGAATGCAGTGGTAAGGTCTGAGCTCGGGCTGGGCATAAAAGTCAGGGCAGAGCCATCTATTG
CTTACATTTGCTTCTGGGATCCAGATCTTTCGAAGCTAGCGCTACCGGTCGCCACCATGGTGAGCAAGGG
CGAGGAGCTGTTCACCGGGGTGGTGCCCATCCTGGTCGAGCTGGACGGCGACGTAAACGGCCACAAGTTC
AGCGTGTCCGGCGAGGGCGAGGGCGATGCCACCTACGGCAAGCTGACCCTGAAGCTGATCTGCACCACCG
GCAAGCTGCCCGTGCCCTGGCCCACCCTCGTGACCACCCTGGGCTACGGCGTGCAGTGCTTCGCCCGCTA
CCCCGACCACATGAAGCAGCACGACTTCTTCAAGTCCGCCATGCCCGAAGGCTACGTCCAGGAGCGCACC
ATCTTCTTCAAGGACGACGGCAACTACAAGACCCGCGCCGAGGTGAAGTTCGAGGGCGACACCCTGGTGA
ACCGCATCGAGCTGAAGGGCATCGACTTCAAGGAGGACGGCAACATCCTGGGGCACAAGCTGGAGTACAA
CTACAACAGCCACAACGTCTATATCACCGCCGACAAGCAGAAGAACGGCATCAAGGCCAACTTCAAGATC
CGCCACAACATCGAGGACGGCGGCGTGCAGCTCGCCGACCACTACCAGCAGAACACCCCCATCGGCGACG
GCCCCGTGCTGCTGCCCGACAACCACTACCTGAGCTACCAGTCCAAGCTGAGCAAAGACCCCAACGAGAA
GCGCGATCACATGGTCCTGCTGGAGTTCGTGACCGCCGCCGGGATCACTCTCGGCATGGACGAGCTGTAC
AAGTAAGTCGACGGCGCGCCGCGGCCGCGAATTCGATATCATAATCAACCTCTGGATTACAAAATTTGTG
AAAGATTGACTGGTATTCTTAACTATGTTGCTCCTTTTACGCTATGTGGATACGCTGCTTTAATGCCTTT
GTATCATGCTATTGCTTCCCGTATGGCTTTCATTTTCTCCTCCTTGTATAAATCCTGGTTAGTTCTTGCC
ACGGCGGAACTCATCGCCGCCTGCCTTGCCCGCTGCTGGACAGGGGCTCGGCTGTTGGGCACTGACAATT
CCGTGGCTCGAGAGATCTTCGACTGTGCCTTCTAGTTGCCAGCCATCTGTTGTTTGCCCCTCCCCCGTGC
CTTCCTTGACCCTGGAAGGTGCCACTCCCACTGTCCTTTCCTAATAAAATGAGGAAATTGCATCGCATTG
TCTGAGTAGGTGTCATTCTATTCTGGGGGGTGGGGTGGGGCAGGACAGCAAGGGGGAGGATTGGGAAGAC
AATAGCAGGCATGAGATCTCACGTGCGGACCGAGCGGCCGCAGGAACCCCTAGTGATGGAGTTGGCCACT
CCCTCTCTGCGCGCTCGCTCGCTCACTGAGGCCGGGCGACCAAAGGTCGCCCGACGCCCGGGCTTTGCCC
GGGCGGCCTCAGTGAGCGAGCGAGCGCGCAGCTGCCTGCAGGGGCGCCTGATGCGGTATTTTCTCCTTAC
GCATCTGTGCGGTATTTCACACCGCATA
[95 nt withheld, positions 2269-2363]
T
[46 nt withheld, positions 2365-2410]
C
[141 nt withheld, positions 2412-2552]
CCTTTGACGTTGGAGTCCACGTTCTTT
[37 nt withheld, positions 2580-2616]
ACTCTATCTCGGGCTATTCTTTTGATTTATAAGGGATTTTGCCGATTTCGGTCTATTGGTTAAAAAATGA
GCTGATTTAACAAAAATTTAACGCGAATTTTAACAAAATATTAACGTTTACAATTTTATGGTGCACTCTC
AGTACAATCTGCTCTGATGCCGCATAGTTAAGCCAGCCCCGACACCCGCCAACACCCGCTGACGCGCCCT
GACGGGCTTGTCTGCTCCCGGCATCCGCTTACAGACAAGCTGTGACCGTCTCCGGGAGCTGCATGTGTCA
GAGGTTTTCACCGTCATCACCGAAACGCGCGAGACGAAAGGGCCTCGTGATACGCCTATTTTTATAGGTT
AATGTCATGATAATAATGGTTTCTTAGACGTCAGGTGGCACTTTTCGGGGAAATGTGCGCGGAACCCCTA
TTTGTTTATTTTTCTAAATACATTCAAATATGTATCCGCTCATGAGACAATAACCCTGATAAATGCTTCA
ATAATATTGAAAAAGGAAGAGTATGAGTATTCAACATTTCCGTGTCGCCCTTATTCCCTTTTTTGCGGCA
TTTTGCCTTCCTGTTTTTGCTCACCCAGAAACGCTGGTGAAAGTAAAAGATGCTGAAGATCAGTTGGGTG
CACGAGTGGGTTACATCGAACTGGATCTCAACAGCGGTAAGATCCTTGAGAGTTTTCGCCCCGAAGAACG
TTTTCCAATGATGAGCACTTTTAAAGTTCTGCTATGTGGCGCGGTATTATCCCGTATTGACGCCGGGCAA
GAGCAACTCGGTCGCCGCATACACTATTCTCAGAATGACTTGGTTGAGTACTCACCAGTCACAGAAAAGC
ATCTTACGGATGGCATGACAGTAAGAGAATTATGCAGTGCTGCCATAACCATGAGTGATAACACTGCGGC
CAACTTACTTCTGACAACGATCGGAGGACCGAAGGAGCTAACCGCTTTTTTGCACAACATGGGGGATCAT
GTAACTCGCCTTGATCGTTGGGAACCGGAGCTGAATGAAGCCATACCAAACGACGAGCGTGACACCACGA
TGCCTGTAGCAATGGCAACAACGTTGCGCAAACTATTAACTGGCGAACTACTTACTCTAGCTTCCCGGCA
ACAATTAATAGACTGGATGGAGGCGGATAAAGTTGCAGGACCACTTCTGCGCTCGGCCCTTCCGGCTGGC
TGGTTTATTGCTGATAAATCTGGAGCCGGTGAGCGTGGGTCTCGCGGTATCATTGCAGCACTGGGGCCAG
ATGGTAAGCCCTCCCGTATCGTAGTTATCTACACGACGGGGAGTCAGGCAACTATGGATGAACGAAATAG
ACAGATCGCTGAGATAGGTGCCTCACTGATTAAGCATTGGTAACTGTCAGACCAAGTTTACTCATATATA
CTTTAGATTGATTTAAAACTTCATTTTTAATTTAAAAGGATCTAGGTGAAGATCCTTTTTGATAATCTCA
TGACCAAAATCCCTTAACGTGAGTTTTCGTTCCACTGAGCGTCAGACCCCGTAGAAAAGATCAAAGGATC
TTCTTGAGATCCTTTTTTTCTGCGCGTAATCTGCTGCTTGCAAACAAAAAAACCACCGCTACCAGCGGTG
GTTTGTTTGCCGGATCAAGAGCTACCAACTCTTTTTCCGAAGGTAACTGGCTTCAGCAGAGCGCAGATAC
CAAATACTGTTCTTCTAGTGTAGCCGTAGTTAGGCCACCACTTCAAGAACTCTGTAGCACCGCCTACATA
CCTCGCTCTGCTAATCCTGTTACCAGTGGCTGCTGCCAGTGGCGATAAGTCGTGTCTTACCGGGTTGGAC
TCAAGACGATAGTTACCGGATAAGGCGCAGCGGTCGGGCTGAACGGGGGGTTCGTGCACACAGCCCAGCT
TGGAGCGAACGACCTACACCGAACTGAGATACCTACAGCGTGAGCTATGAGAAAGCGCCACGCTTCCCGA
AGGGAGAAAGGCGGACAGGTATCCGGTAAGCGGCAGGGTCGGAACAGGAGAGCGCACGAGGGAGCTTCCA
GGGGGAAACGCCTGGTATCTTTATAGTCCTGTCGGGTTTCGCCACCTCTGACTTGAGCGTCGATTTTTGT
GATGCTCGTCAGGGGGGCGGAGCCTATGGAAAAACGCCAGCAACGCGGCCTTTTTACGGTTCCTGGCCTT
TTGCTGGCCTTTTGCTCACATGT
